>Addgene plasmid #22446 | GST-Cav (1-61) | addgene partial sequence | sequence record 28458 | 22446 with pGEX5
TCGGATCTGGTTCCGCGTGGATCCATGTCTGGGGGCAAATACGTAGACTCCGAGGGGCACCTCTACACCG
TTCCCATCCGGGAGCAGGGCAACATCTACAAGCCCAACAACAAGGCCATGGCGGAGGAGATGAGCGAGAA
GCAGGTGTACGACGCGCACACCAAGGAAATCGACCTGGTCAACCGCGACCCCAAGCATCTCAACGACTAA
GAATTCCCGGGTCGACTCGAGCGGCCGCATCGTGACTGACTGACGATCTGCCTCGCGCGTTTCGGTGATG
ACGGTGAAAACCTCTGACACATGCAGCTCCCGGAGACGGTCACAGCTTGTCTGTAAGCGGATGCCGGGAG
CAGACAAGCCCGTCAGGGCGCGTCAGCGGGTGTTGGCGGGTGTCGGGGCGCAGCCATGACCCAGTCACGT
AGCGATAGCGGAGTGTATAATTCTTGAAGACGAAAGGGCCTCGTGATACGCCTATTTTTATAGGTTAATG
TCATGATAATAATGGTTTCTTAGACGTCAGGTGGCACTTTTCGGGGAAATGTGCGCGGAACCCCTATTTG
TTTATTTTTCTAAATACATTCAAATATGTATCCGCTCATGAGACAATAACCCTGATAAATGCTTCAATAA
TATTGAAAAAGGAAGAGTATGAGTATTCAACTTTTCCNGTGTCGCCCTTATTCCCTTNTTTTGCGGCATT
TTGCCTTCCTTGTTTTTTGCCTCAC
