[The description below was written by a language model from this plasmid's Addgene catalogue record.]
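Description:
GST-Cav (1-61) is a bacterial expression plasmid built on the pGEX-4T-1 backbone (about 4.9 kb without insert) that produces a fragment of caveolin-1 as a glutathione S-transferase fusion. It is maintained in E. coli as a high-copy plasmid under ampicillin selection. No feature table accompanies the record, so elements such as the promoter and origin are not explicitly listed. pGEX-4T vectors in general drive the GST fusion from an IPTG-inducible tac promoter, carry lacIq for repression, and place a thrombin cleavage site between GST and the cloned sequence.

The insert encodes residues 1–61 of dog (Canis lupus familiaris) caveolin-1, the N-terminal cytoplasmic portion of the protein. It was cloned between XmaI and XhoI sites, both of which were retained, so that GST from the backbone sits at the N terminus of the fragment. The recorded insert size is 534 bp, considerably more than the roughly 183 bp needed to encode 61 amino acids. The record does not explain this discrepancy, so the listed figure may reflect the full-length coding region or additional sequence rather than the truncation itself.

The fusion can be purified on glutathione resin and used as an immobilised bait in pull-down or in vitro binding assays. The associated publication concerns mapping the interaction between nitric oxide synthase and caveolin. This is consistent with the plasmid being one of a set of GST-caveolin deletion constructs used to define which regions of caveolin-1 do or do not bind NOS.
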