Addgene plasmid #22446: GST-Cav (1-61)
Depositing lab: William Sessa. Depositing organization: Yale University. Publication: Dissecting the interaction between nitric oxide synthase (NOS) and caveolin. Functional significance of the nos caveolin binding domain in vivo. Garcia-Cardena G, Martasek P, Masters BS, Skidd PM, Couet J, Li S, Lisanti MP, Sessa WC. J Biol Chem. 1997 Oct 10. 272(41):25437-40. 10.1074/jbc.272.41.25437 PubMed 9325253.
Backbone
  Vector backbone: pGEX-4T-1
  Backbone size w/o insert (bp): 4900
  Vector type: Bacterial Expression
Growth in bacteria
  Bacterial resistance: Ampicillin, 100 μg/mL
  Growth temperature: 37°C
  Growth strain: DH5alpha
  Copy number: High Copy
Gene/Insert
  Gene/Insert name: Caveolin1 (1-61) (alt name: Cav (1-61))
  Species: Canis lupus familiaris
  Insert size (bp): 534
  Tag / fusion protein: GST (N terminal on backbone)
  Cloning method: Restriction Enzyme; 5′ cloning site XmaI (not destroyed); 3′ cloning site XhoI (not destroyed)
  Sequencing primers: 5′ pGEX FWD
Terms and licenses: Academic/Nonprofit Terms; Industry Terms: Not Available to Industry
How to cite: GST-Cav (1-61) was a gift from William Sessa (Addgene plasmid # 22446 ; http://n2t.net/addgene:22446 ; RRID:Addgene_22446)
